>Addgene plasmid #138157 | YEE-BE4max | addgene full sequence | sequence record 272348 | Addgene NGS Result
ATATGCCAAGTACGCCCCCTATTGACGTCAATGACGGTAAATGGCCCGCCTGGCATTATGCCCAGTACAT
GACCTTATGGGACTTTCCTACTTGGCAGTACATCTACGTATTAGTCATCGCTATTACCATGGTGATGCGG
TTTTGGCAGTACATCAATGGGCGTGGATAGCGGTTTGACTCACGGGGATTTCCAAGTCTCCACCCCATTG
ACGTCAATGGGAGTTTGTTTTGGCACCAAAATCAACGGGACTTTCCAAAATGTCGTAACAACTCCGCCCC
ATTGACGCAAATGGGCGGTAGGCGTGTACGGTGGGAGGTCTATATAAGCAGAGCTGGTTTAGTGAACCGT
CAGATCCGCTAGAGATCCGCGGCCGCTAATACGACTCACTATAGGGAGAGCCGCCACCATGAAACGGACA
GCCGACGGAAGCGAGTTCGAGTCACCAAAGAAGAAGCGGAAAGTCTCCTCAGAGACTGGGCCTGTCGCCG
TCGATCCAACCCTGCGCCGCCGGATTGAACCTCACGAGTTTGAAGTGTTCTTTGACCCCCGGGAGCTGAG
AAAGGAGACATGCCTGCTGTACGAGATCAACTGGGGAGGCAGGCACTCCATCTGGAGGCACACCTCTCAG
AACACAAATAAGCACGTGGAGGTGAACTTCATCGAGAAGTTTACCACAGAGCGGTACTTCTGCCCCAATA
CCAGATGTAGCATCACATGGTTTCTGAGCTATTCCCCTTGCGGAGAGTGTAGCAGGGCCATCACCGAGTT
CCTGTCCAGATATCCACACGTGACACTGTTTATCTACATCGCCAGGCTGTATCACCACGCAGACCCAGAG
AATAGGCAGGGCCTGGAGGATCTGATCAGCTCCGGCGTGACCATCCAGATCATGACAGAGCAGGAGTCCG
GCTACTGCTGGCGGAACTTCGTGAATTATTCTCCTAGCAACGAGGCCCACTGGCCTAGGTACCCACACCT
GTGGGTGCGCCTGTACGTGCTGGAGCTGTATTGCATCATCCTGGGCCTGCCCCCTTGTCTGAATATCCTG
CGGAGAAAGCAGCCCCAGCTGACCTTCTTTACAATCGCCCTGCAGTCTTGTCACTATCAGAGGCTGCCAC
CCCACATCCTGTGGGCCACAGGCCTGAAGTCTGGAGGATCTAGCGGAGGATCCTCTGGCAGCGAGACACC
AGGAACAAGCGAGTCAGCAACACCAGAGAGCAGTGGCGGCAGCAGCGGCGGCAGCGACAAGAAGTACAGC
ATCGGCCTGGCCATCGGCACCAACTCTGTGGGCTGGGCCGTGATCACCGACGAGTACAAGGTGCCCAGCA
AGAAATTCAAGGTGCTGGGCAACACCGACCGGCACAGCATCAAGAAGAACCTGATCGGAGCCCTGCTGTT
CGACAGCGGCGAAACAGCCGAGGCCACCCGGCTGAAGAGAACCGCCAGAAGAAGATACACCAGACGGAAG
AACCGGATCTGCTATCTGCAAGAGATCTTCAGCAACGAGATGGCCAAGGTGGACGACAGCTTCTTCCACA
GACTGGAAGAGTCCTTCCTGGTGGAAGAGGATAAGAAGCACGAGCGGCACCCCATCTTCGGCAACATCGT
GGACGAGGTGGCCTACCACGAGAAGTACCCCACCATCTACCACCTGAGAAAGAAACTGGTGGACAGCACC
GACAAGGCCGACCTGCGGCTGATCTATCTGGCCCTGGCCCACATGATCAAGTTCCGGGGCCACTTCCTGA
TCGAGGGCGACCTGAACCCCGACAACAGCGACGTGGACAAGCTGTTCATCCAGCTGGTGCAGACCTACAA
CCAGCTGTTCGAGGAAAACCCCATCAACGCCAGCGGCGTGGACGCCAAGGCCATCCTGTCTGCCAGACTG
AGCAAGAGCAGACGGCTGGAAAATCTGATCGCCCAGCTGCCCGGCGAGAAGAAGAATGGCCTGTTCGGAA
ACCTGATTGCCCTGAGCCTGGGCCTGACCCCCAACTTCAAGAGCAACTTCGACCTGGCCGAGGATGCCAA
ACTGCAGCTGAGCAAGGACACCTACGACGACGACCTGGACAACCTGCTGGCCCAGATCGGCGACCAGTAC
GCCGACCTGTTTCTGGCCGCCAAGAACCTGTCCGACGCCATCCTGCTGAGCGACATCCTGAGAGTGAACA
CCGAGATCACCAAGGCCCCCCTGAGCGCCTCTATGATCAAGAGATACGACGAGCACCACCAGGACCTGAC
CCTGCTGAAAGCTCTCGTGCGGCAGCAGCTGCCTGAGAAGTACAAAGAGATTTTCTTCGACCAGAGCAAG
AACGGCTACGCCGGCTACATTGACGGCGGAGCCAGCCAGGAAGAGTTCTACAAGTTCATCAAGCCCATCC
TGGAAAAGATGGACGGCACCGAGGAACTGCTCGTGAAGCTGAACAGAGAGGACCTGCTGCGGAAGCAGCG
GACCTTCGACAACGGCAGCATCCCCCACCAGATCCACCTGGGAGAGCTGCACGCCATTCTGCGGCGGCAG
GAAGATTTTTACCCATTCCTGAAGGACAACCGGGAAAAGATCGAGAAGATCCTGACCTTCCGCATCCCCT
ACTACGTGGGCCCTCTGGCCAGGGGAAACAGCAGATTCGCCTGGATGACCAGAAAGAGCGAGGAAACCAT
CACCCCCTGGAACTTCGAGGAAGTGGTGGACAAGGGCGCTTCCGCCCAGAGCTTCATCGAGCGGATGACC
AACTTCGATAAGAACCTGCCCAACGAGAAGGTGCTGCCCAAGCACAGCCTGCTGTACGAGTACTTCACCG
TGTATAACGAGCTGACCAAAGTGAAATACGTGACCGAGGGAATGAGAAAGCCCGCCTTCCTGAGCGGCGA
GCAGAAAAAGGCCATCGTGGACCTGCTGTTCAAGACCAACCGGAAAGTGACCGTGAAGCAGCTGAAAGAG
GACTACTTCAAGAAAATCGAGTGCTTCGACTCCGTGGAAATCTCCGGCGTGGAAGATCGGTTCAACGCCT
CCCTGGGCACATACCACGATCTGCTGAAAATTATCAAGGACAAGGACTTCCTGGACAATGAGGAAAACGA
GGACATTCTGGAAGATATCGTGCTGACCCTGACACTGTTTGAGGACAGAGAGATGATCGAGGAACGGCTG
AAAACCTATGCCCACCTGTTCGACGACAAAGTGATGAAGCAGCTGAAGCGGCGGAGATACACCGGCTGGG
GCAGGCTGAGCCGGAAGCTGATCAACGGCATCCGGGACAAGCAGTCCGGCAAGACAATCCTGGATTTCCT
GAAGTCCGACGGCTTCGCCAACAGAAACTTCATGCAGCTGATCCACGACGACAGCCTGACCTTTAAAGAG
GACATCCAGAAAGCCCAGGTGTCCGGCCAGGGCGATAGCCTGCACGAGCACATTGCCAATCTGGCCGGCA
GCCCCGCCATTAAGAAGGGCATCCTGCAGACAGTGAAGGTGGTGGACGAGCTCGTGAAAGTGATGGGCCG
GCACAAGCCCGAGAACATCGTGATCGAAATGGCCAGAGAGAACCAGACCACCCAGAAGGGACAGAAGAAC
AGCCGCGAGAGAATGAAGCGGATCGAAGAGGGCATCAAAGAGCTGGGCAGCCAGATCCTGAAAGAACACC
CCGTGGAAAACACCCAGCTGCAGAACGAGAAGCTGTACCTGTACTACCTGCAGAATGGGCGGGATATGTA
CGTGGACCAGGAACTGGACATCAACCGGCTGTCCGACTACGATGTGGACCATATCGTGCCTCAGAGCTTT
CTGAAGGACGACTCCATCGACAACAAGGTGCTGACCAGAAGCGACAAGAACCGGGGCAAGAGCGACAACG
TGCCCTCCGAAGAGGTCGTGAAGAAGATGAAGAACTACTGGCGGCAGCTGCTGAACGCCAAGCTGATTAC
CCAGAGAAAGTTCGACAATCTGACCAAGGCCGAGAGAGGCGGCCTGAGCGAACTGGATAAGGCCGGCTTC
ATCAAGAGACAGCTGGTGGAAACCCGGCAGATCACAAAGCACGTGGCACAGATCCTGGACTCCCGGATGA
ACACTAAGTACGACGAGAATGACAAGCTGATCCGGGAAGTGAAAGTGATCACCCTGAAGTCCAAGCTGGT
GTCCGATTTCCGGAAGGATTTCCAGTTTTACAAAGTGCGCGAGATCAACAACTACCACCACGCCCACGAC
GCCTACCTGAACGCCGTCGTGGGAACCGCCCTGATCAAAAAGTACCCTAAGCTGGAAAGCGAGTTCGTGT
ACGGCGACTACAAGGTGTACGACGTGCGGAAGATGATCGCCAAGAGCGAGCAGGAAATCGGCAAGGCTAC
CGCCAAGTACTTCTTCTACAGCAACATCATGAACTTTTTCAAGACCGAGATTACCCTGGCCAACGGCGAG
ATCCGGAAGCGGCCTCTGATCGAGACAAACGGCGAAACCGGGGAGATCGTGTGGGATAAGGGCCGGGATT
TTGCCACCGTGCGGAAAGTGCTGAGCATGCCCCAAGTGAATATCGTGAAAAAGACCGAGGTGCAGACAGG
CGGCTTCAGCAAAGAGTCTATCCTGCCCAAGAGGAACAGCGATAAGCTGATCGCCAGAAAGAAGGACTGG
GACCCTAAGAAGTACGGCGGCTTCGACAGCCCCACCGTGGCCTATTCTGTGCTGGTGGTGGCCAAAGTGG
AAAAGGGCAAGTCCAAGAAACTGAAGAGTGTGAAAGAGCTGCTGGGGATCACCATCATGGAAAGAAGCAG
CTTCGAGAAGAATCCCATCGACTTTCTGGAAGCCAAGGGCTACAAAGAAGTGAAAAAGGACCTGATCATC
AAGCTACCTAAGTACTCCCTGTTCGAGCTGGAAAACGGCCGGAAGAGAATGCTGGCCTCTGCCGGCGAAC
TGCAGAAGGGAAACGAACTGGCCCTGCCCTCCAAATATGTGAACTTCCTGTACCTGGCCAGCCACTATGA
GAAGCTGAAGGGCTCCCCCGAGGATAATGAGCAGAAACAGCTGTTTGTGGAACAGCACAAGCACTACCTG
GACGAGATCATCGAGCAGATCAGCGAGTTCTCCAAGAGAGTGATCCTGGCCGACGCTAATCTGGACAAAG
TGCTGTCCGCCTACAACAAGCACCGGGATAAGCCCATCAGAGAGCAGGCCGAGAATATCATCCACCTGTT
TACCCTGACCAATCTGGGAGCCCCTGCCGCCTTCAAGTACTTTGACACCACCATCGACCGGAAGAGGTAC
ACCAGCACCAAAGAGGTGCTGGACGCCACCCTGATCCACCAGAGCATCACCGGCCTGTACGAGACACGGA
TCGACCTGTCTCAGCTGGGAGGTGACAGCGGCGGGAGCGGCGGGAGCGGGGGGAGCACTAATCTGAGCGA
CATCATTGAGAAGGAGACTGGGAAACAGCTGGTCATTCAGGAGTCCATCCTGATGCTGCCTGAGGAGGTG
GAGGAAGTGATCGGCAACAAGCCAGAGTCTGACATCCTGGTGCACACCGCCTACGACGAGTCCACAGATG
AGAATGTGATGCTGCTGACCTCTGACGCCCCCGAGTATAAGCCTTGGGCCCTGGTCATCCAGGATTCTAA
CGGCGAGAATAAGATCAAGATGCTGAGCGGAGGATCCGGAGGATCTGGAGGCAGCACCAACCTGTCTGAC
ATCATCGAGAAGGAGACAGGCAAGCAGCTGGTCATCCAGGAGAGCATCCTGATGCTGCCCGAAGAAGTCG
AAGAAGTGATCGGAAACAAGCCTGAGAGCGATATCCTGGTCCATACCGCCTACGACGAGAGTACCGACGA
AAATGTGATGCTGCTGACATCCGACGCCCCAGAGTATAAGCCCTGGGCTCTGGTCATCCAGGATTCCAAC
GGAGAGAACAAAATCAAAATGCTGTCTGGCGGCTCAAAAAGAACCGCCGACGGCAGCGAATTCGAGCCCA
AGAAGAAGAGGAAAGTCTAACCGGTCATCATCACCATCACCATTGAGTTTAAACCCGCTGATCAGCCTCG
ACTGTGCCTTCTAGTTGCCAGCCATCTGTTGTTTGCCCCTCCCCCGTGCCTTCCTTGACCCTGGAAGGTG
CCACTCCCACTGTCCTTTCCTAATAAAATGAGGAAATTGCATCGCATTGTCTGAGTAGGTGTCATTCTAT
TCTGGGGGGTGGGGTGGGGCAGGACAGCAAGGGGGAGGATTGGGAAGACAATAGCAGGCATGCTGGGGAT
GCGGTGGGCTCTATGGCTTCTGAGGCGGAAAGAACCAGCTGGGGCTCGATACCGTCGACCTCTAGCTAGA
GCTTGGCGTAATCATGGTCATAGCTGTTTCCTGTGTGAAATTGTTATCCGCTCACAATTCCACACAACAT
ACGAGCCGGAAGCATAAAGTGTAAAGCCTAGGGTGCCTAATGAGTGAGCTAACTCACATTAATTGCGTTG
CGCTCACTGCCCGCTTTCCAGTCGGGAAACCTGTCGTGCCAGCTGCATTAATGAATCGGCCAACGCGCGG
GGAGAGGCGGTTTGCGTATTGGGCGCTCTTCCGCTTCCTCGCTCACTGACTCGCTGCGCTCGGTCGTTCG
GCTGCGGCGAGCGGTATCAGCTCACTCAAAGGCGGTAATACGGTTATCCACAGAATCAGGGGATAACGCA
GGAAAGAACATGTGAGCAAAAGGCCAGCAAAAGGCCAGGAACCGTAAAAAGGCCGCGTTGCTGGCGTTTT
TCCATAGGCTCCGCCCCCCTGACGAGCATCACAAAAATCGACGCTCAAGTCAGAGGTGGCGAAACCCGAC
AGGACTATAAAGATACCAGGCGTTTCCCCCTGGAAGCTCCCTCGTGCGCTCTCCTGTTCCGACCCTGCCG
CTTACCGGATACCTGTCCGCCTTTCTCCCTTCGGGAAGCGTGGCGCTTTCTCATAGCTCACGCTGTAGGT
ATCTCAGTTCGGTGTAGGTCGTTCGCTCCAAGCTGGGCTGTGTGCACGAACCCCCCGTTCAGCCCGACCG
CTGCGCCTTATCCGGTAACTATCGTCTTGAGTCCAACCCGGTAAGACACGACTTATCGCCACTGGCAGCA
GCCACTGGTAACAGGATTAGCAGAGCGAGGTATGTAGGCGGTGCTACAGAGTTCTTGAAGTGGTGGCCTA
ACTACGGCTACACTAGAAGAACAGTATTTGGTATCTGCGCTCTGCTGAAGCCAGTTACCTTCGGAAAAAG
AGTTGGTAGCTCTTGATCCGGCAAACAAACCACCGCTGGTAGCGGTGGTTTTTTTGTTTGCAAGCAGCAG
ATTACGCGCAGAAAAAAAGGATCTCAAGAAGATCCTTTGATCTTTTCTACGGGGTCTGACACTCAGTGGA
ACGAAAACTCACGTTAAGGGATTTTGGTCATGAGATTATCAAAAAGGATCTTCACCTAGATCCTTTTAAA
TTAAAAATGAAGTTTTAAATCAATCTAAAGTATATATGAGTAAACTTGGTCTGACAGTTACCAATGCTTA
ATCAGTGAGGCACCTATCTCAGCGATCTGTCTATTTCGTTCATCCATAGTTGCCTGACTCCCCGTCGTGT
AGATAACTACGATACGGGAGGGCTTACCATCTGGCCCCAGTGCTGCAATGATACCGCGAGACCCACGCTC
ACCGGCTCCAGATTTATCAGCAATAAACCAGCCAGCCGGAAGGGCCGAGCGCAGAAGTGGTCCTGCAACT
TTATCCGCCTCCATCCAGTCTATTAATTGTTGCCGGGAAGCTAGAGTAAGTAGTTCGCCAGTTAATAGTT
TGCGCAACGTTGTTGCCATTGCTACAGGCATCGTGGTGTCACGCTCGTCGTTTGGTATGGCTTCATTCAG
CTCCGGTTCCCAACGATCAAGGCGAGTTACATGATCCCCCATGTTGTGCAAAAAAGCGGTTAGCTCCTTC
GGTCCTCCGATCGTTGTCAGAAGTAAGTTGGCCGCAGTGTTATCACTCATGGTTATGGCAGCACTGCATA
ATTCTCTTACTGTCATGCCATCCGTAAGATGCTTTTCTGTGACTGGTGAGTACTCAACCAAGTCATTCTG
AGAATAGTGTATGCGGCGACCGAGTTGCTCTTGCCCGGCGTCAATACGGGATAATACCGCGCCACATAGC
AGAACTTTAAAAGTGCTCATCATTGGAAAACGTTCTTCGGGGCGAAAACTCTCAAGGATCTTACCGCTGT
TGAGATCCAGTTCGATGTAACCCACTCGTGCACCCAACTGATCTTCAGCATCTTTTACTTTCACCAGCGT
TTCTGGGTGAGCAAAAACAGGAAGGCAAAATGCCGCAAAAAAGGGAATAAGGGCGACACGGAAATGTTGA
ATACTCATACTCTTCCTTTTTCAATATTATTGAAGCATTTATCAGGGTTATTGTCTCATGAGCGGATACA
TATTTGAATGTATTTAGAAAAATAAACAAATAGGGGTTCCGCGCACATTTCCCCGAAAAGTGCCACCTGA
CGTCGACGGATCGGGAGATCGATCTCCCGATCCCCTAGGGTCGACTCTCAGTACAATCTGCTCTGATGCC
GCATAGTTAAGCCAGTATCTGCTCCCTGCTTGTGTGTTGGAGGTCGCTGAGTAGTGCGCGAGCAAAATTT
AAGCTACAACAAGGCAAGGCTTGACCGACAATTGCATGAAGAATCTGCTTAGGGTTAGGCGTTTTGCGCT
GCTTCGCGATGTACGGGCCAGATATACGCGTTGACATTGATTATTGACTAGTTATTAATAGTAATCAATT
ACGGGGTCATTAGTTCATAGCCCATATATGGAGTTCCGCGTTACATAACTTACGGTAAATGGCCCGCCTG
GCTGACCGCCCAACGACCCCCGCCCATTGACGTCAATAATGACGTATGTTCCCATAGTAACGCCAATAGG
GACTTTCCATTGACGTCAATGGGTGGAGTATTTACGGTAAACTGCCCACTTGGCAGTACATCAAGTGTAT
C
Features (pLannotate 1.2.2; 18 found; start..end, strand, type, name):
    132..335     +  promoter       CMV promoter: human cytomegalovirus (CMV) immediate early promoter
    377..395     +  promoter       T7 promoter: promoter for bacteriophage T7 RNA polymerase
    466..1149    +  CDS            Apobec1: ABEC1_RAT - Experimental evidence at protein level: Swiss-Prot protein existence level 1. Catalytic component of the apolipoprotein B mRNA editing enzyme complex which is responsible for the postranscriptional editing of a CAA codon for Gln to a UAA codon for stop in the APOB mRNA. May also play a role in the epigenetic regulation of gene expression by participating in DNA demethylation. From Rattus norvegicus (Rat).
   1246..2847    +  CDS            dCas9(N): N-terminal portion of catalytically inactive Streptococcus pyogenes dCas9 carrying the D10A mutation (Zetsche et al., 2015)
   2848..5342    +  CDS            Cas9(C) (fragment): C-terminal portion of Streptococcus pyogenes Cas9 (Zetsche et al., 2015)
   5656..5904    +  CDS            UGI: UNGI_BPPB2 - Experimental evidence at protein level: Swiss-Prot protein existence level 1. This protein binds specifically and reversibly to the host uracil-DNA glycosylase, preventing removal of uracil residues from PBS2 DNA by the host uracil-excision repair system. From Bacillus phage PBS2 (Bacteriophage PBS2).
   6022..6246    +  polyA_signal   bGH poly(A) signal: bovine growth hormone polyadenylation signal
   6250..6271    +  promoter       SV40 promoter (fragment): SV40 enhancer and early promoter
   6276..6292    +  misc_feature   MCS (fragment): pBluescript multiple cloning site
   6341..6357    -  protein_bind   lac operator: The lac repressor binds to the lac operator to inhibit transcription in E. coli. This inhibition can be relieved by adding lactose or isopropyl-β-D-thiogalactopyranoside (IPTG). lac repressor encoded by lacI
   6365..6395    -  promoter       lac promoter: promoter for the E. coli lac operon
   6410..6431    -  protein_bind   CAP binding site: CAP binding activates transcription in the presence of cAMP. E. coli catabolite activator protein
   6444..6536    -  CDS            lacI (fragment): lac repressor; lacI; The lac repressor binds to the lac operator to inhibit transcription in E. coli. This inhibition can be relieved by adding lactose or isopropyl-β-D-thiogalactopyranoside (IPTG).
   6719..7307    -  rep_origin     ori: high-copy-number ColE1/pMB1/pBR322/pUC origin of replication
   7478..8338    -  CDS            AmpR: β-lactamase; bla; confers resistance to ampicillin, carbenicillin, and related antibiotics
   8339..8443    -  promoter       AmpR promoter: bla
   8514..8558    -  misc_feature   bom (fragment): basis of mobility region from pBR322
   8713..131     +  enhancer       CMV enhancer (across the origin): human cytomegalovirus immediate early enhancer
