[The description below was written by a language model from this plasmid's Addgene catalogue record and pLannotate feature annotations shown in this document.]
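Description:
YEE-BE4max is a mammalian expression plasmid of about 9 kb, built on a pBR322/CMV backbone, that encodes a cytosine (C-to-T) base editor. It is propagated in E. coli through a high-copy ColE1/pUC-type origin and selected with ampicillin via the β-lactamase gene. The backbone also retains small remnants of lac regulatory sequence, a multiple cloning site fragment and a pBR322 bom fragment, none of which contribute to the payload. No mammalian selection marker is annotated, which fits transient transfection use.

The payload is a single synthetic fusion protein, rAPOBEC1(YEE)-nSpCas9-UGI-UGI. It is driven by the CMV enhancer and immediate early promoter and terminated by the bovine growth hormone polyadenylation signal. A T7 promoter lies just upstream of the coding region. The rat APOBEC1 cytidine deaminase carries the W90Y, R126E and R132E substitutions that give the YEE variant its name. It is joined to Streptococcus pyogenes Cas9 bearing D10A, which makes the enzyme a nickase rather than a double-strand cutter. When directed by a separately supplied guide RNA, the deaminase converts cytosines to uracil in the exposed single strand. The uracil glycosylase inhibitor domains from Bacillus phage PBS2 block uracil excision, so the edit resolves to a C-to-T change. The catalogue entry lists two UGI copies, whereas the automated annotation marks only one, leaving an unannotated gap after Cas9 that may hold the other. Nuclear localisation signals are recorded at both termini but are not annotated in the feature table. The associated publication concerns evaluating and minimising Cas9-independent off-target DNA editing by cytosine base editors, the context in which this deaminase variant was deposited.
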