Addgene plasmid #138157: YEE-BE4max
Purpose: C-to-T base editor
Depositing lab: David Liu. Depositing organization: Broad Institute. Publication: Evaluation and minimization of Cas9-independent off-target DNA editing by cytosine base editors. Doman JL, Raguram A, Newby GA, Liu DR. Nat Biotechnol. 2020 Feb 10. pii: 10.1038/s41587-020-0414-6. doi: 10.1038/s41587-020-0414-6. PubMed 32042165.
Backbone
  Vector backbone: pBR322/CMV
  Vector type: Mammalian Expression
Growth in bacteria
  Bacterial resistance: Ampicillin, 100 μg/mL
  Growth temperature: 37°C
  Growth strain: DH5alpha
  Copy number: High Copy
Gene/Insert
  Gene/Insert name: rAPOBEC1(YEE)-nSpCas9-UGI-UGI
  Species: Synthetic; fusion of genes derived from R. norvegicus, S. pyogenes, and Bacillus phage PBS2
  Mutation: Within rAPOBEC1 W90Y + R126E + R132E; within Cas9 D10A
  Promoter: CMV
  Tag / fusion protein: NLS (N terminal on insert); NLS (C terminal on insert)
  Cloning method: Ligation Independent Cloning
Terms and licenses: Academic/Nonprofit Terms; Industry Terms: Not Available to Industry
How to cite: YEE-BE4max was a gift from David Liu (Addgene plasmid # 138157 ; http://n2t.net/addgene:138157 ; RRID:Addgene_138157)
